Addgene plasmid #167007: pcDNA3. Flag-CSL V237A
Purpose: Mammalian expression of CSL V237A
Depositing lab: Gian-Paolo Dotto. Depositing organization: Universite de Lausanne (UNIL). Publication: CSL controls telomere maintenance and genome stability in human dermal fibroblasts. Bottoni G, Katarkar A, Tassone B, Ghosh S, Clocchiatti A, Goruppi S, Bordignon P, Jafari P, Tordini F, Lunardi T, Hoetzenecker W, Neel V, Lingner J, Paolo Dotto G. Nat Commun. 2019 Aug 29;10(1):3884. doi: 10.1038/s41467-019-11785-7. PubMed 31467287.
Backbone
  Vector backbone: pcDNA3.Flag
  Vector type: Mammalian Expression
  Selectable markers: Neomycin (select with G418)
Growth in bacteria
  Bacterial resistance: Ampicillin, 100 μg/mL
  Growth temperature: 37°C
  Growth strain: DH5alpha
  Copy number: High Copy
Gene/Insert
  Gene/Insert name: CSL
  Species: H. sapiens (human)
  Mutation: V237A
  Entrez Gene: RBPJ (a.k.a. AOS3, CBF-1, CBF1, IGKJRB, IGKJRB1, KBF2, RBP-J, RBP-J kappa, RBP-JK, RBPJK, RBPSUH, SUH, csl)
  Promoter: CMV
  Tag / fusion protein: FLAG (N terminal on backbone)
  Cloning method: Ligation Independent Cloning
Resource information
  A portion of this plasmid was derived from a plasmid made by: The WT CSL cDNA was kindly provided by Dr. Franz Oswald
Terms and licenses: Academic/Nonprofit Terms; Industry Terms: Not Available to Industry
How to cite: pcDNA3. Flag-CSL V237A was a gift from Gian-Paolo Dotto (Addgene plasmid # 167007 ; http://n2t.net/addgene:167007 ; RRID:Addgene_167007)
