[The description below was written by a language model from this plasmid's Addgene catalogue record and pLannotate feature annotations shown in this document.]
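Description:
pcDNA3. Flag-CSL V237A is a 7,071-nt mammalian expression plasmid built on a pcDNA3.Flag backbone and carrying human CSL, the product of the RBPJ gene (also known as RBP-Jκ or CBF1), with a valine-to-alanine substitution at residue 237. It is maintained in E. coli through a high-copy ColE1/pUC-type origin and an ampicillin resistance gene (β-lactamase) under its own promoter. An f1 origin is also present, which in principle allows single-stranded DNA production. For selection in mammalian cells, an SV40 early promoter drives the neomycin phosphotransferase gene, followed by an SV40 polyadenylation signal, permitting G418 selection of stable transfectants.

The expression cassette consists of the CMV immediate-early enhancer and promoter, a backbone-encoded N-terminal FLAG tag (annotated as a partial match to a 3xFLAG element, consistent with a single FLAG epitope), the RBPJ coding sequence, and the bovine growth hormone polyadenylation signal. T7 and SP6 promoters flank the insert; these are standard in pcDNA3 and serve for in vitro transcription or as sequencing primer sites. The short fragments annotated as HIV-1 LTR, ble, lacI and bom are probably backbone remnants or similarity matches, not functional elements.

RBPJ/CSL is the DNA-binding transcriptional regulator at the core of Notch signalling, acting as a repressor on its own and as an activator when bound by a Notch intracellular domain. The recorded purpose is mammalian expression of the V237A mutant. The FLAG tag allows its detection or immunoprecipitation, for example alongside the wild-type protein. The associated study concerns CSL in telomere maintenance and genome stability in human dermal fibroblasts. The record does not state what functional effect the V237A substitution has.
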