Features (pLannotate 1.2.2; 22 found; start..end, strand, type, name):
     77..456     +  enhancer       CMV enhancer: human cytomegalovirus immediate early enhancer
    457..660     +  promoter       CMV promoter: human cytomegalovirus (CMV) immediate early promoter
    656..689     +  LTR            5' LTR (truncated) (fragment): truncated 5' long terminal repeat (LTR) from HIV-1
    705..723     +  promoter       T7 promoter: promoter for bacteriophage T7 RNA polymerase
    745..769     +  CDS            3xFLAG (fragment): three tandem FLAG® epitope tags
    797..2239    +  CDS            RBPJ: SUH_HUMAN - Also known as IGKJRB, IGKJRB1, RBPJK, RBPSUH. Experimental evidence at protein level: Swiss-Prot protein existence level 1. Transcriptional regulator that plays a central role in Notch signaling, a signaling pathway involved in cell-cell communication that regulates a broad spectrum of cell-fate determinations. Acts as a transcriptional repressor when it is not associated with Notch proteins. When associated with some NICD product of Notch proteins (Notch intracellular domain), it acts as a transcriptional activator that activates transcription of Notch target genes. Probably repre
   2466..2484    -  promoter       SP6 promoter: promoter for bacteriophage SP6 RNA polymerase
   2510..2734    +  polyA_signal   bGH poly(A) signal: bovine growth hormone polyadenylation signal
   2738..2759    +  promoter       SV40 promoter (fragment): SV40 enhancer and early promoter
   2780..3208    +  rep_origin     f1 ori (sequence partly withheld): f1 bacteriophage origin of replication; arrow indicates direction of (+) strand synthesis
   3222..3551    +  promoter       SV40 promoter: SV40 enhancer and early promoter
   3618..4409    +  CDS            neo: KKA2_KLEPN - Also known as kan, nptII. Experimental evidence at protein level: Swiss-Prot protein existence level 1. Resistance to kanamycin, neomycin, paromomycin, ribostamycin, butirosin and gentamicin B. From Klebsiella pneumoniae.
   4433..4591    +  CDS            ble (fragment): BLE_KLEPN - Experimental evidence at protein level: Swiss-Prot protein existence level 1. Binding protein with a strong affinity to the bleomycin family of antibiotics. Binds to CL990; an antimitotic-antibiotic compound. From Klebsiella pneumoniae.
   4586..4707    +  polyA_signal   SV40 poly(A) signal: SV40 polyadenylation signal
   4780..4796    -  protein_bind   lac operator: The lac repressor binds to the lac operator to inhibit transcription in E. coli. This inhibition can be relieved by adding lactose or isopropyl-β-D-thiogalactopyranoside (IPTG). lac repressor encoded by lacI
   4804..4834    -  promoter       lac promoter: promoter for the E. coli lac operon
   4849..4870    -  protein_bind   CAP binding site: CAP binding activates transcription in the presence of cAMP. E. coli catabolite activator protein
   4883..4975    -  CDS            lacI (fragment): lac repressor; lacI; The lac repressor binds to the lac operator to inhibit transcription in E. coli. This inhibition can be relieved by adding lactose or isopropyl-β-D-thiogalactopyranoside (IPTG).
   5158..5746    -  rep_origin     ori: high-copy-number ColE1/pMB1/pBR322/pUC origin of replication
   5917..6777    -  CDS            AmpR: β-lactamase; bla; confers resistance to ampicillin, carbenicillin, and related antibiotics
   6778..6882    -  promoter       AmpR promoter: bla
   6941..6993    -  misc_feature   bom (fragment): basis of mobility region from pBR322
>Addgene plasmid #167007 | pcDNA3. Flag-CSL V237A | addgene full sequence | sequence record 331159 | Addgene NGS Result
GACAATTGCATGAAGAATCTGCTTAGGGTTAGGCGTTTTGCGCTGCTTCGCGATGTACGGGCCAGATATA
CGCGTTGACATTGATTATTGACTAGTTATTAATAGTAATCAATTACGGGGTCATTAGTTCATAGCCCATA
TATGGAGTTCCGCGTTACATAACTTACGGTAAATGGCCCGCCTGGCTGACCGCCCAACGACCCCCGCCCA
TTGACGTCAATAATGACGTATGTTCCCATAGTAACGCCAATAGGGACTTTCCATTGACGTCAATGGGTGG
AGTATTTACGGTAAACTGCCCACTTGGCAGTACATCAAGTGTATCATATGCCAAGTACGCCCCCTATTGA
CGTCAATGACGGTAAATGGCCCGCCTGGCATTATGCCCAGTACATGACCTTATGGGACTTTCCTACTTGG
CAGTACATCTACGTATTAGTCATCGCTATTACCATGGTGATGCGGTTTTGGCAGTACATCAATGGGCGTG
GATAGCGGTTTGACTCACGGGGATTTCCAAGTCTCCACCCCATTGACGTCAATGGGAGTTTGTTTTGGCA
CCAAAATCAACGGGACTTTCCAAAATGTCGTAACAACTCCGCCCCATTGACGCAAATGGGCGGTAGGCGT
GTACGGTGGGAGGTCTATATAAGCAGAGCTCTCTGGCTAACTAGAGAACCCACTGCTTACTGGCTTATCG
AAATTAATACGACTCACTATAGGGAGACCCAAGCTTGGTACCATGGACTACAAAGACGATGACGATAAAG
GAATTCTGCAGATGCCTGTTGTGACAGGGAAATTTGGTGAGCGGCCTCCACCTAAACGACTTACTAGGGA
AGCTATGCGAAATTATTTAAAAGAGCGAGGGGATCAAACAGTACTTATTCTTCATGCAAAAGTTGCACAG
AAGTCATATGGAAATGAAAAAAGGTTTTTTTGCCCACCTCCTTGTGTATATCTTATGGGCAGTGGATGGA
AGAAAAAAAAAGAACAAATGGAACGCGATGGTTGTTCTGAACAAGAGTCTCAACCGTGTGCATTTATTGG
GATAGGAAATAGTGACCAAGAAATGCAGCAGCTAAACTTGGAAGGAAAGAACTATTGCACAGCCAAAACA
TTGTATATATCTGACTCAGACAAGCGAAAGCACTTCATGTTGTCTGTAAAGATGTTCTATGGCAACAGTG
ATGACATTGGTGTGTTCCTCAGCAAGCGGATAAAAGTCATCTCCAAACCTTCCAAAAAGAAGCAGTCATT
GAAAAATGCTGACTTATGCATTGCCTCAGGAACAAAGGTGGCTCTGTTTAATCGACTACGATCCCAGACA
GTTAGTACCAGATACTTGCATGTAGAAGGAGGTAATTTTCATGCCAGTTCACAGCAGTGGGGAGCCTTTT
TTATTCATCTCTTGGATGATGATGAATCAGAAGGAGAAGAATTCACACGCCGAGATGGCTACATCCATTA
TGGACAAACAGTCAAACTTGTGTGCTCAGTTACTGGCATGGCACTCCCAAGATTGATAATTAGGAAAGTT
GATAAGCAGACCGCATTATTGGATGCAGATGATCCTGTGTCACAACTCCATAAATGTGCATTTTACCTTA
AGGATACAGAAAGAATGTATTTGTGCCTTTCTCAAGAAAGAATAATTCAATTTCAGGCCACTCCATGTCC
AAAAGAACCAAATAAAGAGATGATAAATGATGGCGCTTCCTGGACAATCATTAGCACAGATAAGGCAGAG
TATACATTTTATGAGGGAATGGGCCCTGTCCTTGCCCCAGTCACTCCTGTGCCTGTGGTAGAGAGCCTTC
AGTTGAATGGCGGTGGGGACGTAGCAATGCTTGAACTTACAGGACAGAATTTCACTCCAAATTTACGAGT
GTGGTTTGGGGATGTAGAAGCTGAAACTATGTACAGGTGTGGAGAGAGTATGCTCTGTGTCGTCCCAGAC
ATTTCTGCATTCCGAGAAGGTTGGAGATGGGTCCGGCAACCAGTCCAGGTTCCAGTAACTTTGGTCCGAA
ATGATGGAATCATTTATTCCACCAGCCTTACCTTTACCTACACACCAGAACCAGGGCCGCGGCCACATTG
CAGTGCAGCAGGAGCAATCCTTCGAGCCAATTCAAGCCAGGTGCCCCCTAACGAATCAAACACAAACAGC
GAGGGAAGTTACACAAACGCCAGCACAAATTCAACCAGTGTCACATCATCTACAGCCACAGTGGTATCCT
AACTACCGTCTTTTTGCTAGGACTTAAACTGACTTGAGTGTGGCAAAAAGTTAACAAAAAAGGAGAAAAA
ATGAACAATCGTTTGTGGTTTCTTGGGAAAACTTTTCATACCAGGTGATACTATTCAAAAACCCCGTTGT
CTCCCTGCAAGTGCTGATTTGAAATGCAGAAGCCACAGTAAAAAAAAAAAAAAAAAAACTCGAGCATGCA
TCTAGAGGGCCCTATTCTATAGTGTCACCTAAATGCTAGAGCTCGCTGATCAGCCTCGACTGTGCCTTCT
AGTTGCCAGCCATCTGTTGTTTGCCCCTCCCCCGTGCCTTCCTTGACCCTGGAAGGTGCCACTCCCACTG
TCCTTTCCTAATAAAATGAGGAAATTGCATCGCATTGTCTGAGTAGGTGTCATTCTATTCTGGGGGGTGG
GGTGGGGCAGGACAGCAAGGGGGAGGATTGGGAAGACAATAGCAGGCATGCTGGGGATGCGGTGGGCTCT
ATGGCTTCTGAGGCGGAAAGAACCAGCTGGGGCTCTAGGGGGTATCCCC
[70 nt withheld, positions 2780-2849]
T
[53 nt withheld, positions 2851-2903]
C
[91 nt withheld, positions 2905-2995]
A
[49 nt withheld, positions 2997-3045]
CCTTTGACGTTGGAGTCCACGTTCTTT
[37 nt withheld, positions 3073-3109]
ACCCTATCTCGGTCTATTCTTTTGATTTATAAGGGATTTTGCCGATTTCGGCCTATTGGTTAAAAAATGA
GCTGATTTAACAAAAATTTAACGCGAATTAATTCTGTGGAATGTGTGTCAGTTAGGGTGTGGAAAGTCCC
CAGGCTCCCCAGCAGGCAGAAGTATGCAAAGCATGCATCTCAATTAGTCAGCAACCAGGTGTGGAAAGTC
CCCAGGCTCCCCAGCAGGCAGAAGTATGCAAAGCATGCATCTCAATTAGTCAGCAACCATAGTCCCGCCC
CTAACTCCGCCCATCCCGCCCCTAACTCCGCCCAGTTCCGCCCATTCTCCGCCCCATGGCTGACTAATTT
TTTTTATTTATGCAGAGGCCGAGGCCGCCTCTGCCTCTGAGCTATTCCAGAAGTAGTGAGGAGGCTTTTT
TGGAGGCCTAGGCTTTTGCAAAAAGCTCCCGGGAGCTTGTATATCCATTTTCGGATCTGATCAAGAGACA
GGATGAGGATCGTTTCGCATGATTGAACAAGATGGATTGCACGCAGGTTCTCCGGCCGCTTGGGTGGAGA
GGCTATTCGGCTATGACTGGGCACAACAGACAATCGGCTGCTCTGATGCCGCCGTGTTCCGGCTGTCAGC
GCAGGGGCGCCCGGTTCTTTTTGTCAAGACCGACCTGTCCGGTGCCCTGAATGAACTGCAGGACGAGGCA
GCGCGGCTATCGTGGCTGGCCACGACGGGCGTTCCTTGCGCAGCTGTGCTCGACGTTGTCACTGAAGCGG
GAAGGGACTGGCTGCTATTGGGCGAAGTGCCGGGGCAGGATCTCCTGTCATCTCACCTTGCTCCTGCCGA
GAAAGTATCCATCATGGCTGATGCAATGCGGCGGCTGCATACGCTTGATCCGGCTACCTGCCCATTCGAC
CACCAAGCGAAACATCGCATCGAGCGAGCACGTACTCGGATGGAAGCCGGTCTTGTCGATCAGGATGATC
TGGACGAAGAGCATCAGGGGCTCGCGCCAGCCGAACTGTTCGCCAGGCTCAAGGCGCGCATGCCCGACGG
CGAGGATCTCGTCGTGACCCATGGCGATGCCTGCTTGCCGAATATCATGGTGGAAAATGGCCGCTTTTCT
GGATTCATCGACTGTGGCCGGCTGGGTGTGGCGGACCGCTATCAGGACATAGCGTTGGCTACCCGTGATA
TTGCTGAAGAGCTTGGCGGCGAATGGGCTGACCGCTTCCTCGTGCTTTACGGTATCGCCGCTCCCGATTC
GCAGCGCATCGCCTTCTATCGCCTTCTTGACGAGTTCTTCTGAGCGGGACTCTGGGGTTCGAAATGACCG
ACCAAGCGACGCCCAACCTGCCATCACGAGATTTCGATTCCACCGCCGCCTTCTATGAAAGGTTGGGCTT
CGGAATCGTTTTCCGGGACGCCGGCTGGATGATCCTCCAGCGCGGGGATCTCATGCTGGAGTTCTTCGCC
CACCCCAACTTGTTTATTGCAGCTTATAATGGTTACAAATAAAGCAATAGCATCACAAATTTCACAAATA
AAGCATTTTTTTCACTGCATTCTAGTTGTGGTTTGTCCAAACTCATCAATGTATCTTATCATGTCTGTAT
ACCGTCGACCTCTAGCTAGAGCTTGGCGTAATCATGGTCATAGCTGTTTCCTGTGTGAAATTGTTATCCG
CTCACAATTCCACACAACATACGAGCCGGAAGCATAAAGTGTAAAGCCTGGGGTGCCTAATGAGTGAGCT
AACTCACATTAATTGCGTTGCGCTCACTGCCCGCTTTCCAGTCGGGAAACCTGTCGTGCCAGCTGCATTA
ATGAATCGGCCAACGCGCGGGGAGAGGCGGTTTGCGTATTGGGCGCTCTTCCGCTTCCTCGCTCACTGAC
TCGCTGCGCTCGGTCGTTCGGCTGCGGCGAGCGGTATCAGCTCACTCAAAGGCGGTAATACGGTTATCCA
CAGAATCAGGGGATAACGCAGGAAAGAACATGTGAGCAAAAGGCCAGCAAAAGGCCAGGAACCGTAAAAA
GGCCGCGTTGCTGGCGTTTTTCCATAGGCTCCGCCCCCCTGACGAGCATCACAAAAATCGACGCTCAAGT
CAGAGGTGGCGAAACCCGACAGGACTATAAAGATACCAGGCGTTTCCCCCTGGAAGCTCCCTCGTGCGCT
CTCCTGTTCCGACCCTGCCGCTTACCGGATACCTGTCCGCCTTTCTCCCTTCGGGAAGCGTGGCGCTTTC
TCATAGCTCACGCTGTAGGTATCTCAGTTCGGTGTAGGTCGTTCGCTCCAAGCTGGGCTGTGTGCACGAA
CCCCCCGTTCAGCCCGACCGCTGCGCCTTATCCGGTAACTATCGTCTTGAGTCCAACCCGGTAAGACACG
ACTTATCGCCACTGGCAGCAGCCACTGGTAACAGGATTAGCAGAGCGAGGTATGTAGGCGGTGCTACAGA
GTTCTTGAAGTGGTGGCCTAACTACGGCTACACTAGAAGAACAGTATTTGGTATCTGCGCTCTGCTGAAG
CCAGTTACCTTCGGAAAAAGAGTTGGTAGCTCTTGATCCGGCAAACAAACCACCGCTGGTAGCGGTGGTT
TTTTTGTTTGCAAGCAGCAGATTACGCGCAGAAAAAAAGGATCTCAAGAAGATCCTTTGATCTTTTCTAC
GGGGTCTGACGCTCAGTGGAACGAAAACTCACGTTAAGGGATTTTGGTCATGAGATTATCAAAAAGGATC
TTCACCTAGATCCTTTTAAATTAAAAATGAAGTTTTAAATCAATCTAAAGTATATATGAGTAAACTTGGT
CTGACAGTTACCAATGCTTAATCAGTGAGGCACCTATCTCAGCGATCTGTCTATTTCGTTCATCCATAGT
TGCCTGACTCCCCGTCGTGTAGATAACTACGATACGGGAGGGCTTACCATCTGGCCCCAGTGCTGCAATG
ATACCGCGAGACCCACGCTCACCGGCTCCAGATTTATCAGCAATAAACCAGCCAGCCGGAAGGGCCGAGC
GCAGAAGTGGTCCTGCAACTTTATCCGCCTCCATCCAGTCTATTAATTGTTGCCGGGAAGCTAGAGTAAG
TAGTTCGCCAGTTAATAGTTTGCGCAACGTTGTTGCCATTGCTACAGGCATCGTGGTGTCACGCTCGTCG
TTTGGTATGGCTTCATTCAGCTCCGGTTCCCAACGATCAAGGCGAGTTACATGATCCCCCATGTTGTGCA
AAAAAGCGGTTAGCTCCTTCGGTCCTCCGATCGTTGTCAGAAGTAAGTTGGCCGCAGTGTTATCACTCAT
GGTTATGGCAGCACTGCATAATTCTCTTACTGTCATGCCATCCGTAAGATGCTTTTCTGTGACTGGTGAG
TACTCAACCAAGTCATTCTGAGAATAGTGTATGCGGCGACCGAGTTGCTCTTGCCCGGCGTCAATACGGG
ATAATACCGCGCCACATAGCAGAACTTTAAAAGTGCTCATCATTGGAAAACGTTCTTCGGGGCGAAAACT
CTCAAGGATCTTACCGCTGTTGAGATCCAGTTCGATGTAACCCACTCGTGCACCCAACTGATCTTCAGCA
TCTTTTACTTTCACCAGCGTTTCTGGGTGAGCAAAAACAGGAAGGCAAAATGCCGCAAAAAAGGGAATAA
GGGCGACACGGAAATGTTGAATACTCATACTCTTCCTTTTTCAATATTATTGAAGCATTTATCAGGGTTA
TTGTCTCATGAGCGGATACATATTTGAATGTATTTAGAAAAATAAACAAATAGGGGTTCCGCGCACATTT
CCCCGAAAAGTGCCACCTGACGTCGACGGATCGGGAGATCTCCCGATCCCCTATGGTGCACTCTCAGTAC
AATCTGCTCTGATGCCGCATAGTTAAGCCAGTATCTGCTCCCTGCTTGTGTGTTGGAGGTCGCTGAGTAG
TGCGCGAGCAAAATTTAAGCTACAACAAGGCAAGGCTTGACC
